Addgene plasmid #83131: Hs.KRAS4b G12D
Purpose: Gateway ORF Entry clone of human KRAS4B [NM_004985.4 ] with stop codon (for native or N-terminal fusions), G12D mutation
Depositing lab: Dominic Esposito. Depositing organization: National Cancer Institute (NCI).
Backbone
  Vector backbone: pDonor-255
  Backbone size w/o insert (bp): 2693
  Vector type: Gateway Entry Clone
Growth in bacteria
  Bacterial resistance: Spectinomycin, 50 μg/mL
  Growth temperature: 37°C
  Growth strain: DH10B
  Copy number: High Copy
Gene/Insert
  Gene/Insert name: KRAS
  Species: H. sapiens (human)
  Insert size (bp): 567
  Mutation: G12D
  GenBank ID: NM_004985.4
  Entrez Gene: KRAS (a.k.a. 'C-K-RAS, C-K-RAS, CFC2, K-RAS2A, K-RAS2B, K-RAS4A, K-RAS4B, K-Ras, K-Ras 2, KI-RAS, KRAS1, KRAS2, NS, NS3, OES, RALD, RASK2, c-Ki-ras, c-Ki-ras2)
  Cloning method: Gateway Cloning
  Sequencing primers: 5′ M13F 23-mer (5'-CCCAGTCACGACGTTGTAAAACG); 3′ attLR 23-mer (5'-TAACATCAGAGATTTTGAGACAC)
Terms and licenses: Academic/Nonprofit Terms; Industry Terms: Not Available to Industry
How to cite: Hs.KRAS4b G12D was a gift from Dominic Esposito (Addgene plasmid # 83131 ; http://n2t.net/addgene:83131 ; RRID:Addgene_83131)
