[The description below was written by a language model from this plasmid's Addgene catalogue record and pLannotate feature annotations shown in this document.]
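Description:
Hs.KRAS4b G12D is a Gateway entry clone built on the pDonor-255 backbone, carrying the human KRAS4B open reading frame with the oncogenic G12D substitution. It is a small bacterial plasmid of about 3.3 kb (a 2.7 kb backbone plus a 567 bp insert). It replicates in E. coli from a high-copy ColE1/pUC-type origin and is selected with spectinomycin through the aadA (SmR) aminoglycoside adenylyltransferase gene. Upstream of that marker, the annotation detects fragments of a class 1 integron Pc promoter and of a gentamicin acetyltransferase gene, which appear to be remnants of the resistance cassette's origin. Short lacZα and lacI fragments are likewise backbone leftovers rather than functional genes. The rrnB T1 and T2 terminators lie in the backbone just upstream of the recombination cassette, where they would help insulate the insert from read-through transcription.

The K-Ras coding sequence is flanked by two attL-type recombination sites. The automated annotation labels them attL3 and a partial attL2, whereas the catalogue record does not specify the att site types, so their exact identity should be checked against the sequence. The entry clone contains no promoter for expressing the insert. Expression elements are instead supplied by a destination vector when the ORF is transferred by an LR Clonase reaction. Because the ORF retains its stop codon, it suits expression of native protein or N-terminally tagged fusions, but not C-terminal fusions. This arrangement also preserves the C-terminal end of the K-Ras protein. The clone serves as a source for building expression constructs of the constitutively active G12D mutant of this small GTPase, for example for studies of RAS biology.
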