Features (pLannotate 1.2.2; 11 found; start..end, strand, type, name):
     18..54      -  CDS            lacZα (fragment): LacZα fragment of β-galactosidase; lacZ fragment
     85..180     +  protein_bind   attL3: mutant version of attL; recombination site for the Gateway® LR reaction LR Clonase™
    186..752     +  CDS            K-Ras: human small GTPase proto-oncoprotein
    757..850     -  protein_bind   attL2 (fragment): mutant version of attL; recombination site for the Gateway® LR reaction LR Clonase™
    965..988     +  promoter       Pc promoter (fragment): intI1 (promoter lies within the coding sequence); class 1 integron promoter
   1164..1220    +  CDS            GmR (fragment): gentamycin acetyltransferase; aacC1; confers resistance to gentamycin
   1227..2018    +  CDS            SmR: aminoglycoside adenylyltransferase (Murphy, 1985); aadA; confers resistance to spectinomycin and streptomycin
   2111..2699    +  rep_origin     ori: high-copy-number ColE1/pMB1/pBR322/pUC origin of replication
   2882..2974    +  CDS            lacI (fragment): lac repressor; lacI; The lac repressor binds to the lac operator to inhibit transcription in E. coli. This inhibition can be relieved by adding lactose or isopropyl-β-D-thiogalactopyranoside (IPTG).
   3029..3056    -  terminator     rrnB T2 terminator: transcription terminator T2 from the E. coli rrnB gene
   3188..3231    +  terminator     rrnB T1 terminator: Escherichia coli rrnB; transcription terminator T1 from the E. coli rrnB gene
>Addgene plasmid #83131 | Hs.KRAS4b G12D | depositor full sequence | sequence record 158094 | Full Sequence
TTAACGCTAGCATGGATGTTTTCCCAGTCACGACGTTGTAAAACGACGGCCAGTCTTAAAATTCGAGCTC
GGTCCGAGGATCCGAAATAATGATTTTATTTTGACTGATAGTGACCTGTTCGTTGCAACAAATTGATAAG
CAATGCTTTTTTATAATGCCAACTTTGTACAAAAAAGTTGGCACCATGACTGAATATAAACTTGTGGTAG
TTGGAGCTGATGGCGTAGGCAAGAGTGCCTTGACGATACAGCTAATTCAGAATCATTTTGTGGACGAATA
TGATCCAACAATAGAGGATTCCTACAGGAAGCAAGTAGTAATTGATGGAGAAACCTGTCTCTTGGATATT
CTCGACACAGCAGGTCAAGAGGAGTACAGTGCAATGAGGGACCAGTACATGAGGACTGGGGAGGGCTTTC
TTTGTGTATTTGCCATAAATAATACTAAATCATTTGAAGATATTCACCATTATAGAGAACAAATTAAAAG
AGTTAAGGACTCTGAAGATGTACCTATGGTCCTAGTAGGAAATAAATGTGATTTGCCTTCTAGAACAGTA
GACACAAAACAGGCTCAGGACTTAGCAAGAAGTTATGGAATTCCTTTTATTGAAACATCAGCAAAGACAA
GACAGGGTGTTGATGATGCCTTCTATACATTAGTTCGAGAAATTCGAAAACATAAAGAAAAGATGAGCAA
AGATGGTAAAAAGAAGAAAAAGAAGTCAAAGACAAAGTGTGTAATTATGTAATCAACTTTCTTGTACAAA
GTTGGCATTATAGGAAAGCATTGCTTATCAATTTGTTGCAACGAACAGGTCACTATCAGTCAAAATAAAA
TCATTATTTGCATGCAAGCTTAGATCCTCTAGACCAGCCAGGACAGAAATGCCTCGACTTCGCTGCTACC
CAAGGTTGCCGGGTGACGCACACCGTGGAAACGGATGAAGGCACGAACCCAGTGGACATAAGCCTGTTCG
GTTCGTAAGCTGTAATGCAAGTAGCGTATGCGCTCACGCAACTGGTCCAGAACCTTGACCGAACGCAGCG
GTGGTAACGGCGCAGTGGCGGTTTTCATGGCTTGTTATGACTGTTTTTTTGGGGTACAGTCTATGCCTCG
GGCATCCAAGCAGCAAGCGCGTTACGCCGTGGGTCGATGTTTGATGTTATGGAGCAGCAACGATGTTACG
CAGCAGGGCAGTCGCCCTAAAACAAAGTTAAACATTATGAGGGAAGCGGTGATCGCCGAAGTATCGACTC
AACTATCAGAGGTAGTTGGCGTCATCGAGCGCCATCTCGAACCGACGTTGCTGGCCGTACATTTGTACGG
CTCCGCAGTGGATGGCGGCCTGAAGCCACACAGTGATATTGATTTGCTGGTTACGGTGACCGTAAGGCTT
GATGAAACAACGCGGCGAGCTTTGATCAACGACCTTTTGGAAACTTCGGCTTCCCCTGGAGAGAGCGAGA
TTCTCCGCGCTGTAGAAGTCACCATTGTTGTGCACGACGACATCATTCCGTGGCGTTATCCAGCTAAGCG
CGAACTGCAATTTGGAGAATGGCAGCGCAATGACATTCTTGCAGGTATCTTCGAGCCAGCCACGATCGAC
ATTGATCTGGCTATCTTGCTGACAAAAGCAAGAGAACATAGCGTTGCCTTGGTAGGTCCAGCGGCGGAGG
AACTCTTTGATCCGGTTCCTGAACAGGATCTATTTGAGGCGCTAAATGAAACCTTAACGCTATGGAACTC
GCCGCCCGACTGGGCTGGCGATGAGCGAAATGTAGTGCTTACGTTGTCCCGCATTTGGTACAGCGCAGTA
ACCGGCAAAATCGCGCCGAAGGATGTCGCTGCCGACTGGGCAATGGAGCGCCTGCCGGCCCAGTATCAGC
CCGTCATACTTGAAGCTAGACAGGCTTATCTTGGACAAGAAGAAGATCGCTTGGCCTCGCGCGCAGATCA
GTTGGAAGAATTTGTCCACTACGTGAAAGGCGAGATCACCAAGGTAGTCGGCAAATAACCCTCGAGCCAC
CCATGACCAAAATCCCTTAACGTGAGTTACGCGTCGTTCCACTGAGCGTCAGACCCCGTAGAAAAGATCA
AAGGATCTTCTTGAGATCCTTTTTTTCTGCGCGTAATCTGCTGCTTGCAAACAAAAAAACCACCGCTACC
AGCGGTGGTTTGTTTGCCGGATCAAGAGCTACCAACTCTTTTTCCGAAGGTAACTGGCTTCAGCAGAGCG
CAGATACCAAATACTGTCCTTCTAGTGTAGCCGTAGTTAGGCCACCACTTCAAGAACTCTGTAGCACCGC
CTACATACCTCGCTCTGCTAATCCTGTTACCAGTGGCTGCTGCCAGTGGCGATAAGTCGTGTCTTACCGG
GTTGGACTCAAGACGATAGTTACCGGATAAGGCGCAGCGGTCGGGCTGAACGGGGGGTTCGTGCACACAG
CCCAGCTTGGAGCGAACGACCTACACCGAACTGAGATACCTACAGCGTGAGCATTGAGAAAGCGCCACGC
TTCCCGAAGGGAGAAAGGCGGACAGGTATCCGGTAAGCGGCAGGGTCGGAACAGGAGAGCGCACGAGGGA
GCTTCCAGGGGGAAACGCCTGGTATCTTTATAGTCCTGTCGGGTTTCGCCACCTCTGACTTGAGCGTCGA
TTTTTGTGATGCTCGTCAGGGGGGCGGAGCCTATGGAAAAACGCCAGCAACGCGGCCTTTTTACGGTTCC
TGGCCTTTTGCTGGCCTTTTGCTCACATGTTCTTTCCTGCGTTATCCCCTGATTCTGTGGATAACCGTAT
TACCGCCTTTGAGTGAGCTGATACCGCTCGCCGCAGCCGAACGACCGAGCGCAGCGAGTCAGTGAGCGAG
GAAGCGGAAGAGCGCCCAATACGCAAACCGCCTCTCCCCGCGCGTTGGCCGATTCATTAATGCAGCTGGC
ACGACAGGTTTCCCGACTGGAAAGCGGGCAGTGAGCGCAACGCAATTAATACGCGTACCGCTAGCCAGGA
AGAGTTTGTAGAAACGCAAAAAGGCCATCCGTCAGGATGGCCTTCTGCTTAGTTTGATGCCTGGCAGTTT
ATGGCGGGCGTCCTGCCCGCCACCCTCCGGGCCGTTGCTTCACAACGTTCAAATCCGCTCCCGGCGGATT
TGTCCTACTCAGGAGAGCGTTCACCGACAAACAACAGATAAAACGAAAGGCCCAGTCTTCCGACTGAGCC
TTTCGTTTTATTTGATGCCTGGCAGTTCCCTACTCTCGCG
