>Addgene plasmid #83131 | Hs.KRAS4b G12D | addgene partial sequence | sequence record 159002 | M13pUC-Fwd 5'-CCCAGTCACGACGTTGTAAAACG-3'
TCGAGCTCGGTCCGAGGATCCGAAATAATGATTTTATTTTGACTGATAGTGACCTGTTCGTTGCAACAAA
TTGATAAGCAATGCTTTTTTATAATGCCAACTTTGTACAAAAAAGTTGGCACCATGACTGAATATAAACT
TGTGGTAGTTGGAGCTGATGGCGTAGGCAAGAGTGCCTTGACGATACAGCTAATTCAGAATCATTTTGTG
GACGAATATGATCCAACAATAGAGGATTCCTACAGGAAGCAAGTAGTAATTGATGGAGAAACCTGTCTCT
TGGATATTCTCGACACAGCAGGTCAAGAGGAGTACAGTGCAATGAGGGACCAGTACATGAGGACTGGGGA
GGGCTTTCTTTGTGTATTTGCCATAAATAATACTAAATCATTTGAAGATATTCACCATTATAGAGAACAA
ATTAAAAGAGTTAAGGACTCTGAAGATGTACCTATGGTCCTAGTAGGAAATAAATGTGATTTGCCTTCTA
GAACAGTAGACACAAAACAGGCTCAGGACTTAGCAAGAAGTTATGGAATTCCTTTTATTGAAACATCAGC
AAAGACAAGACAGGGTGTTGATGATGCCTTCTATACATTAGTTCGAGAAATTCGAAAACATAAAGAAAAG
ATGAGCAAAGATGGTAAAAAGAAGAAAAAGAAGTCAAAGACAAAGTGTGTAATTATGTAATCAACTTTCT
TGTACAAAGTTGGCATTATAGGAAAGCATTGCTTATCAATTTGTTGCAACGAACAGGTCACTATCAGTCA
AAATAAAATCATTATTTGCATGCAAGCTTAGATCCTCTAGACCAGCCAGGACAGAAATGCCTCGACTTCG
CTGCTACCCAAGGTTGCCGGGTGACGCACACCGTGGAAACGGATGAAGGCACGAACCCAGTGGACATAAG
CCTGTTCGGTTCGTAAG
